>Addgene plasmid #71609 | pEGFP-C2_SEPT9 i1 | addgene full sequence | sequence record 433303 | Addgene NGS Result
CGTTACATAACTTACGGTAAATGGCCCGCCTGGCTGACCGCCCAACGACCCCCGCCCATTGACGTCAATA
ATGACGTATGTTCCCATAGTAACGCCAATAGGGACTTTCCATTGACGTCAATGGGTGGAGTATTTACGGT
AAACTGCCCACTTGGCAGTACATCAAGTGTATCATATGCCAAGTACGCCCCCTATTGACGTCAATGACGG
TAAATGGCCCGCCTGGCATTATGCCCAGTACATGACCTTATGGGACTTTCCTACTTGGCAGTACATCTAC
GTATTAGTCATCGCTATTACCATGGTGATGCGGTTTTGGCAGTACATCAATGGGCGTGGATAGCGGTTTG
ACTCACGGGGATTTCCAAGTCTCCACCCCATTGACGTCAATGGGAGTTTGTTTTGGCACCAAAATCAACG
GGACTTTCCAAAATGTCGTAACAACTCCGCCCCATTGACGCAAATGGGCGGTAGGCGTGTACGGTGGGAG
GTCTATATAAGCAGAGCTGGTTTAGTGAACCGTCAGATCCGCTAGCGCTACCGGTCGCCACCATGGTGAG
CAAGGGCGAGGAGCTGTTCACCGGGGTGGTGCCCATCCTGGTCGAGCTGGACGGCGACGTAAACGGCCAC
AAGTTCAGCGTGTCCGGCGAGGGCGAGGGCGATGCCACCTACGGCAAGCTGACCCTGAAGTTCATCTGCA
CCACCGGCAAGCTGCCCGTGCCCTGGCCCACCCTCGTGACCACCCTGACCTACGGCGTGCAGTGCTTCAG
CCGCTACCCCGACCACATGAAGCAGCACGACTTCTTCAAGTCCGCCATGCCCGAAGGCTACGTCCAGGAG
CGCACCATCTTCTTCAAGGACGACGGCAACTACAAGACCCGCGCCGAGGTGAAGTTCGAGGGCGACACCC
TGGTGAACCGCATCGAGCTGAAGGGCATCGACTTCAAGGAGGACGGCAACATCCTGGGGCACAAGCTGGA
GTACAACTACAACAGCCACAACGTCTATATCATGGCCGACAAGCAGAAGAACGGCATCAAGGTGAACTTC
AAGATCCGCCACAACATCGAGGACGGCAGCGTGCAGCTCGCCGACCACTACCAGCAGAACACCCCCATCG
GCGACGGCCCCGTGCTGCTGCCCGACAACCACTACCTGAGCACCCAGTCCGCCCTGAGCAAAGACCCCAA
CGAGAAGCGCGATCACATGGTCCTGCTGGAGTTCGTGACCGCCGCCGGGATCACTCTCGGCATGGACGAG
CTGTACAAGTCCGGCCGGACTCAGATCTCGAGGAAGAAGTCTTACTCAGGAGGCACGCGGACCTCCAGTG
GCCGGCTCCGGAGGCTTGGTGACTCCAGTGGCCCAGCCTTAAAAAGATCTTTTGAGGTCGAGGAGGTCGA
GACACCCAACTCCACCCCACCCCGGAGGGTCCAGACTCCCCTACTCCGAGCCACTGTGGCCAGCTCCACC
CAGAAATTCCAGGACCTGGGCGTGAAGAACTCAGAACCCTCGGCCCGCCATGTGGACTCCCTAAGCCAAC
GCTCCCCCAAGGCGTCCCTGCGGAGGGTGGAGCTCTCGGGCCCCAAGGCGGCCGAGCCGGTGTCCCGGCG
CACTGAGCTGTCCATTGACATCTCGTCCAAGCAGGTGGAGAACGCCGGGGCCATCGGCCCGTCCCGGTTC
GGGCTCAAGAGGGCCGAGGTGTTGGGCCACAAGACGCCAGAACCGGCCCCTCGGAGGACGGAGATCACCA
TCGTCAAACCCCAGGAGTCAGCCCACCGGAGGATGGAGCCCCCTGCCTCCAAGGTCCCCGAGGTGCCCAC
TGCCCCTGCCACCGACGCAGCCCCCAAGAGGGTGGAGATCCAGATGCCCAAGCCTGCTGAGGCGCCCACC
GCCCCCAGCCCAGCCCAGACCTTGGAGAATTCAGAGCCTGCCCCTGTGTCTCAGCTGCAGAGCAGGCTGG
AGCCCAAGCCCCAGCCCCCTGTGGCTGAGGCTACACCCCGGAGCCAGGAGGCCACTGAGGCGGCTCCCAG
CTGCGTTGGCGACATGGCCGACACCCCCAGAGATGCCGGGCTCAAGCAGGCGCCTGCATCACGGAACGAG
AAGGCCCCGGTGGACTTCGGCTACGTGGGGATTGACTCCATCCTGGAGCAGATGCGCCGGAAGGCCATGA
AGCAGGGCTTCGAGTTCAACATCATGGTGGTCGGGCAGAGCGGCTTGGGTAAATCCACCTTAATCAACAC
CCTCTTCAAATCCAAAATCAGCCGGAAGTCGGTGCAGCCCACCTCAGAGGAGCGCATCCCCAAGACCATC
GAGATCAAGTCCATCACGCACGATATTGAGGAGAAAGGCGTCCGGATGAAGCTGACAGTGATTGACACAC
CAGGGTTCGGGGACCACATCAACAACGAGAACTGCTGGCAGCCCATCATGAAGTTCATCAATGACCAGTA
CGAGAAATACCTGCAGGAGGAGGTCAACATCAACCGCAAGAAGCGCATCCCGGACACCCGCGTCCACTGC
TGCCTCTACTTCATCCCCGCCACCGGCCACTCCCTCAGGCCCCTGGACATCGAGTTTATGAAACGCCTGA
GCAAGGTGGTCAACATCGTCCCTGTCATCGCCAAGGCGGACACACTCACCCTGGAGGAGAGGGTCCACTT
CAAACAGCGGATCACCGCAGACCTGCTGTCCAACGGCATCGACGTGTACCCCCAGAAGGAATTTGATGAG
GACTCGGAGGACCGGCTGGTGAACGAGAAGTTCCGGGAGATGATCCCATTTGCTGTGGTGGGCAGTGACC
ACGAGTACCAGGTCAACGGCAAGAGGATCCTTGGGAGGAAGACCAAGTGGGGTACCATCGAAGTTGAAAA
CACCACACACTGTGAGTTTGCCTACCTGCGGGACCTTCTCATCAGGACGCACATGCAGAACATCAAGGAC
ATCACCAGCAGCATCCACTTCGAGGCGTACCGTGTGAAGCGCCTCAACGAGGGCAGCAGCGCCATGGCCA
ACGGCGTGGAGGAGAAGGAGCCAGAAGCCCCAGAGATGTAGAAGGGCGAATTCTGCAGATATCCATCACA
CTGGCGGCCGCTCGAGCTCAAGCTTCGAATTCTGCAGTCGACGGTACCGCGGGCCCGGGATCCACCGGAT
CTAGATAACTGATCATAATCAGCCATACCACATTTGTAGAGGTTTTACTTGCTTTAAAAAACCTCCCACA
CCTCCCCCTGAACCTGAAACATAAAATGAATGCAATTGTTGTTGTTAACTTGTTTATTGCAGCTTATAAT
GGTTACAAATAAAGCAATAGCATCACAAATTTCACAAATAAAGCATTTTTTTCACTGCATTCTAGTTGTG
GTTTGTCCAAACTCATCAATGTATCTTAACGCGTAAATTGTAAGCGTTAATATTTTGTTAAAATTCGCGT
TAAATTTTTGTTAAATCAGCTCATTTTTTAACCAATAGGCCGAAATCGGCAAAATCCCTTATAAATCAAA
AGAATAGACCGAGATAGGGT
[37 nt withheld, positions 3521-3557]
AAAGAACGTGGACTCCAACGTCAAAGG
[49 nt withheld, positions 3585-3633]
T
[91 nt withheld, positions 3635-3725]
G
[124 nt withheld, positions 3727-3850]
CAGGTGGCACTTTTCGGGGAAATGTGCGCGGAACCCCTATTTGTTTATTTTTCTAAATACATTCAAATAT
GTATCCGCTCATGAGACAATAACCCTGATAAATGCTTCAATAATATTGAAAAAGGAAGAGTCCTGAGGCG
GAAAGAACCAGCTGTGGAATGTGTGTCAGTTAGGGTGTGGAAAGTCCCCAGGCTCCCCAGCAGGCAGAAG
TATGCAAAGCATGCATCTCAATTAGTCAGCAACCAGGTGTGGAAAGTCCCCAGGCTCCCCAGCAGGCAGA
AGTATGCAAAGCATGCATCTCAATTAGTCAGCAACCATAGTCCCGCCCCTAACTCCGCCCATCCCGCCCC
TAACTCCGCCCAGTTCCGCCCATTCTCCGCCCCATGGCTGACTAATTTTTTTTATTTATGCAGAGGCCGA
GGCCGCCTCGGCCTCTGAGCTATTCCAGAAGTAGTGAGGAGGCTTTTTTGGAGGCCTAGGCTTTTGCAAA
GATCGATCAAGAGACAGGATGAGGATCGTTTCGCATGATTGAACAAGATGGATTGCACGCAGGTTCTCCG
GCCGCTTGGGTGGAGAGGCTATTCGGCTATGACTGGGCACAACAGACAATCGGCTGCTCTGATGCCGCCG
TGTTCCGGCTGTCAGCGCAGGGGCGCCCGGTTCTTTTTGTCAAGACCGACCTGTCCGGTGCCCTGAATGA
ACTGCAAGACGAGGCAGCGCGGCTATCGTGGCTGGCCACGACGGGCGTTCCTTGCGCAGCTGTGCTCGAC
GTTGTCACTGAAGCGGGAAGGGACTGGCTGCTATTGGGCGAAGTGCCGGGGCAGGATCTCCTGTCATCTC
ACCTTGCTCCTGCCGAGAAAGTATCCATCATGGCTGATGCAATGCGGCGGCTGCATACGCTTGATCCGGC
TACCTGCCCATTCGACCACCAAGCGAAACATCGCATCGAGCGAGCACGTACTCGGATGGAAGCCGGTCTT
GTCGATCAGGATGATCTGGACGAAGAGCATCAGGGGCTCGCGCCAGCCGAACTGTTCGCCAGGCTCAAGG
CGAGCATGCCCGACGGCGAGGATCTCGTCGTGACCCATGGCGATGCCTGCTTGCCGAATATCATGGTGGA
AAATGGCCGCTTTTCTGGATTCATCGACTGTGGCCGGCTGGGTGTGGCGGACCGCTATCAGGACATAGCG
TTGGCTACCCGTGATATTGCTGAAGAGCTTGGCGGCGAATGGGCTGACCGCTTCCTCGTGCTTTACGGTA
TCGCCGCTCCCGATTCGCAGCGCATCGCCTTCTATCGCCTTCTTGACGAGTTCTTCTGAGCGGGACTCTG
GGGTTCGAAATGACCGACCAAGCGACGCCCAACCTGCCATCACGAGATTTCGATTCCACCGCCGCCTTCT
ATGAAAGGTTGGGCTTCGGAATCGTTTTCCGGGACGCCGGCTGGATGATCCTCCAGCGCGGGGATCTCAT
GCTGGAGTTCTTCGCCCACCCTAGGGGGAGGCTAACTGAAACACGGAAGGAGACAATACCGGAAGGAACC
CGCGCTATGACGGCAATAAAAAGACAGAATAAAACGCACGGTGTTGGGTCGTTTGTTCATAAACGCGGGG
TTCGGTCCCAGGGCTGGCACTCTGTCGATACCCCACCGAGACCCCATTGGGGCCAATACGCCCGCGTTTC
TTCCTTTTCCCCACCCCACCCCCCAAGTTCGGGTGAAGGCCCAGGGCTCGCAGCCAACGTCGGGGCGGCA
GGCCCTGCCATAGCCTCAGGTTACTCATATATACTTTAGATTGATTTAAAACTTCATTTTTAATTTAAAA
GGATCTAGGTGAAGATCCTTTTTGATAATCTCATGACCAAAATCCCTTAACGTGAGTTTTCGTTCCACTG
AGCGTCAGACCCCGTAGAAAAGATCAAAGGATCTTCTTGAGATCCTTTTTTTCTGCGCGTAATCTGCTGC
TTGCAAACAAAAAAACCACCGCTACCAGCGGTGGTTTGTTTGCCGGATCAAGAGCTACCAACTCTTTTTC
CGAAGGTAACTGGCTTCAGCAGAGCGCAGATACCAAATACTGTTCTTCTAGTGTAGCCGTAGTTAGGCCA
CCACTTCAAGAACTCTGTAGCACCGCCTACATACCTCGCTCTGCTAATCCTGTTACCAGTGGCTGCTGCC
AGTGGCGATAAGTCGTGTCTTACCGGGTTGGACTCAAGACGATAGTTACCGGATAAGGCGCAGCGGTCGG
GCTGAACGGGGGGTTCGTGCACACAGCCCAGCTTGGAGCGAACGACCTACACCGAACTGAGATACCTACA
GCGTGAGCTATGAGAAAGCGCCACGCTTCCCGAAGGGAGAAAGGCGGACAGGTATCCGGTAAGCGGCAGG
GTCGGAACAGGAGAGCGCACGAGGGAGCTTCCAGGGGGAAACGCCTGGTATCTTTATAGTCCTGTCGGGT
TTCGCCACCTCTGACTTGAGCGTCGATTTTTGTGATGCTCGTCAGGGGGGCGGAGCCTATGGAAAAACGC
CAGCAACGCGGCCTTTTTACGGTTCCTGGCCTTTTGCTGGCCTTTTGCTCACATGTTCTTTCCTGCGTTA
TCCCCTGATTCTGTGGATAACCGTATTACCGCCATGCATTAGTTATTAATAGTAATCAATTACGGGGTCA
TTAGTTCATAGCCCATATATGGAGTTCCG
Features (pLannotate 1.2.2; 17 found; start..end, strand, type, name):
      1..304     +  enhancer       CMV enhancer: human cytomegalovirus immediate early enhancer
    305..508     +  promoter       CMV promoter: human cytomegalovirus (CMV) immediate early promoter
    553..1269    +  CDS            EGFP: EGFP is a basic (constitutively fluorescent) green fluorescent protein published in 1996, derived from Aequorea victoria. It is reported to be a rapidly-maturing weak dimer with moderate acid sensitivity.
   1275..1292    +  misc_feature   MCS (fragment): multiple cloning site
   1294..3048    +  CDS            SEPTIN9: SEPT9_HUMAN - Also known as KIAA0991, MSF, SEPT9. Experimental evidence at protein level: Swiss-Prot protein existence level 1. Filament-forming cytoskeletal GTPase (By similarity). May play a role in cytokinesis (Potential). May play a role in the internalization of 2 intracellular microbial pathogens, Listeria monocytogenes and Shigella flexneri. From Homo sapiens (Human).
   3091..3143    +  misc_feature   MCS: multiple cloning site
   3160..3244    +  CDS            large T antigen (fragment): large T antigen from SV40 (simian virus 40)
   3267..3388    +  polyA_signal   SV40 poly(A) signal: SV40 polyadenylation signal
   3422..3850    -  rep_origin     f1 ori (sequence partly withheld): f1 bacteriophage origin of replication; arrow indicates direction of (+) strand synthesis
   3877..3981    +  promoter       AmpR promoter: bla
   3983..4340    +  promoter       SV40 promoter: SV40 enhancer and early promoter
   4375..5169    +  CDS            NeoR/KanR: aminoglycoside phosphotransferase from Tn5; aph(3')-II (or nptII); confers resistance to neomycin, kanamycin, and G418 (Geneticin®)
   5190..5342    +  CDS            ble (fragment): BLE_KLEPN - Experimental evidence at protein level: Swiss-Prot protein existence level 1. Binding protein with a strong affinity to the bleomycin family of antibiotics. Binds to CL990; an antimitotic-antibiotic compound. From Klebsiella pneumoniae.
   5401..5448    +  polyA_signal   HSV TK poly(A) signal: herpes simplex virus thymidine kinase polyadenylation signal (Cole and Stacy, 1985)
   5539..5555    -  polyA_signal   bGH poly(A) signal (fragment): bovine growth hormone polyadenylation signal
   5777..6365    +  rep_origin     ori: high-copy-number ColE1/pMB1/pBR322/pUC origin of replication
   6480..6539    +  enhancer       CMV enhancer (fragment): human cytomegalovirus immediate early enhancer
