>Addgene plasmid #71609 | pEGFP-C2_SEPT9 i1 | analyzer sequence | sequence record 132182
TAGTTATTAATAGTAATCAATTACGGGGTCATTAGTTCATAGCCCATATATGGAGTTCCGCGTTACATAA
CTTACGGTAAATGGCCCGCCTGGCTGACCGCCCAACGACCCCCGCCCATTGACGTCAATAATGACGTATG
TTCCCATAGTAACGCCAATAGGGACTTTCCATTGACGTCAATGGGTGGAGTATTTACGGTAAACTGCCCA
CTTGGCAGTACATCAAGTGTATCATATGCCAAGTACGCCCCCTATTGACGTCAATGACGGTAAATGGCCC
GCCTGGCATTATGCCCAGTACATGACCTTATGGGACTTTCCTACTTGGCAGTACATCTACGTATTAGTCA
TCGCTATTACCATGGTGATGCGGTTTTGGCAGTACATCAATGGGCGTGGATAGCGGTTTGACTCACGGGG
ATTTCCAAGTCTCCACCCCATTGACGTCAATGGGAGTTTGTTTTGGCACCAAAATCAACGGGACTTTCCA
AAATGTCGTAACAACTCCGCCCCATTGACGCAAATGGGCGGTAGGCGTGTACGGTGGGAGGTCTATATAA
GCAGAGCTGGTTTAGTGAACCGTCAGATCCGCTAGCGCTACCGGTCGCCACCATGGTGAGCAAGGGCGAG
GAGCTGTTCACCGGGGTGGTGCCCATCCTGGTCGAGCTGGACGGCGACGTAAACGGCCACAAGTTCAGCG
TGTCCGGCGAGGGCGAGGGCGATGCCACCTACGGCAAGCTGACCCTGAAGTTCATCTGCACCACCGGCAA
GCTGCCCGTGCCCTGGCCCACCCTCGTGACCACCCTGACCTACGGCGTGCAGTGCTTCAGCCGCTACCCC
GACCACATGAAGCAGCACGACTTCTTCAAGTCCGCCATGCCCGAAGGCTACGTCCAGGAGCGCACCATCT
TCTTCAAGGACGACGGCAACTACAAGACCCGCGCCGAGGTGAAGTTCGAGGGCGACACCCTGGTGAACCG
CATCGAGCTGAAGGGCATCGACTTCAAGGAGGACGGCAACATCCTGGGGCACAAGCTGGAGTACAACTAC
AACAGCCACAACGTCTATATCATGGCCGACAAGCAGAAGAACGGCATCAAGGTGAACTTCAAGATCCGCC
ACAACATCGAGGACGGCAGCGTGCAGCTCGCCGACCACTACCAGCAGAACACCCCCATCGGCGACGGCCC
CGTGCTGCTGCCCGACAACCACTACCTGAGCACCCAGTCCGCCCTGAGCAAAGACCCCAACGAGAAGCGC
GATCACATGGTCCTGCTGGAGTTCGTGACCGCCGCCGGGATCACTCTCGGCATGGACGAGCTGTACAAGT
CCGGCCGGACTCAGATCTCGAGGAAGAAGTCTTACTCAGGAGGCACGCGGACCTCCAGTGGCCGGCTCCG
GAGGCTTGGTGACTCCAGTGGCCCAGCCTTAAAAAGATCTTTTGAGGTCGAGGAGGTCGAGACACCCAAC
TCCACCCCACCCCGGAGGGTCCAGACTCCCCTACTCCGAGCCACTGTGGCCAGCTCCACCCAGAAATTCC
AGGACCTGGGCGTGAAGAACTCAGAACCCTCGGCCCGCCATGTGGACTCCCTAAGCCAACGCTCCCCCAA
GGCGTCCCTGCGGAGGGTGGAGCTCTCGGGCCCCAAGGCGGCCGAGCCGGTGTCCCGGCGCACTGAGCTG
TCCATTGACATCTCGTCCAAGCAGGTGGAGAACGCCGGGGCCATCGGCCCGTCCCGGTTCGGGCTCAAGA
GGGCCGAGGTGTTGGGCCACAAGACGCCAGAACCGGCCCCTCGGAGGACGGAGATCACCATCGTCAAACC
CCAGGAGTCAGCCCACCGGAGGATGGAGCCCCCTGCCTCCAAGGTCCCCGAGGTGCCCACTGCCCCTGCC
ACCGACGCAGCCCCCAAGAGGGTGGAGATCCAGATGCCCAAGCCTGCTGAGGCGCCCACCGCCCCCAGCC
CAGCCCAGACCTTGGAGAATTCAGAGCCTGCCCCTGTGTCTCAGCTGCAGAGCAGGCTGGAGCCCAAGCC
CCAGCCCCCTGTGGCTGAGGCTACACCCCGGAGCCAGGAGGCCACTGAGGCGGCTCCCAGCTGCGTTGGC
GACATGGCCGACACCCCCAGAGATGCCGGGCTCAAGCAGGCGCCTGCATCACGGAACGAGAAGGCCCCGG
TGGACTTCGGCTACGTGGGGATTGACTCCATCCTGGAGCAGATGCGCCGGAAGGCCATGAAGCAGGGCTT
CGAGTTCAACATCATGGTGGTCGGGCAGAGCGGCTTGGGTAAATCCACCTTAATCAACACCCTCTTCAAA
TCCAAAATCAGCCGGAAGTCGGTGCAGCCCACCTCAGAGGAGCGCATCCCCAAGACCATCGAGATCAAGT
CCATCACGCACGATATTGAGGAGAAAGGCGTCCGGATGAAGCTGACAGTGATTGACACACCAGGGTTCGG
GGACCACATCAACAACGAGAACTGCTGGCAGCCCATCATGAAGTTCATCAATGACCAGTACGAGAAATAC
CTGCAGGAGGAGGTCAACATCAACCGCAAGAAGCGCATCCCGGACACCCGCGTCCACTGCTGCCTCTACT
TCATCCCCGCCACCGGCCACTCCCTCAGGCCCCTGGACATCGAGTTTATGAAACGCCTGAGCAAGGTGGT
CAACATCGTCCCTGTCATCGCCAAGGCGGACACACTCACCCTGGAGGAGAGGGTCCACTTCAAACAGCGG
ATCACCGCAGACCTGCTGTCCAACGGCATCGACGTGTACCCCCAGAAGGAATTTGATGAGGACTCGGAGG
ACCGGCTGGTGAACGAGAAGTTCCGGGAGATGATCCCATTTGCTGTGGTGGGCAGTGACCACGAGTACCA
GGTCAACGGCAAGAGGATCCTTGGGAGGAAGACCAAGTGGGGTACCATCGAAGTTGAAAACACCACACAC
TGTGAGTTTGCCTACCTGCGGGACCTTCTCATCAGGACGCACATGCAGAACATCAAGGACATCACCAGCA
GCATCCACTTCGAGGCGTACCGTGTGAAGCGCCTCAACGAGGGCAGCAGCGCCATGGCCAACGGCGTGGA
GGAGAAGGAGCCAGAAGCCCCAGAGATGTAGAAGGGCGAATTCTGCAGATATCCATCACACTGGCGGCCG
CTCGAGCTCAAGCTTCGAATTCTGCAGTCGACGGTACCGCGGGCCCGGGATCCACCGGATCTAGATAACT
GATCATAATCAGCCATACCACATTTGTAGAGGTTTTACTTGCTTTAAAAAACCTCCCACACCTCCCCCTG
AACCTGAAACATAAAATGAATGCAATTGTTGTTGTTAACTTGTTTATTGCAGCTTATAATGGTTACAAAT
AAAGCAATAGCATCACAAATTTCACAAATAAAGCATTTTTTTCACTGCATTCTAGTTGTGGTTTGTCCAA
ACTCATCAATGTATCTTAACGCGTAAATTGTAAGCGTTAATATTTTGTTAAAATTCGCGTTAAATTTTTG
TTAAATCAGCTCATTTTTTAACCAATAGGCCGAAATCGGCAAAATCCCTTATAAATCAAAAGAATAGACC
GAGATAGGGT
[37 nt withheld, positions 3581-3617]
AAAGAACGTGGACTCCAACGTCAAAGG
[49 nt withheld, positions 3645-3693]
T
[91 nt withheld, positions 3695-3785]
G
[124 nt withheld, positions 3787-3910]
CAGGTGGCACTTTTCGGGGAAATGTGCGCGGAACCCCTATTTGTTTATTTTTCTAAATACATTCAAATAT
GTATCCGCTCATGAGACAATAACCCTGATAAATGCTTCAATAATATTGAAAAAGGAAGAGTCCTGAGGCG
GAAAGAACCAGCTGTGGAATGTGTGTCAGTTAGGGTGTGGAAAGTCCCCAGGCTCCCCAGCAGGCAGAAG
TATGCAAAGCATGCATCTCAATTAGTCAGCAACCAGGTGTGGAAAGTCCCCAGGCTCCCCAGCAGGCAGA
AGTATGCAAAGCATGCATCTCAATTAGTCAGCAACCATAGTCCCGCCCCTAACTCCGCCCATCCCGCCCC
TAACTCCGCCCAGTTCCGCCCATTCTCCGCCCCATGGCTGACTAATTTTTTTTATTTATGCAGAGGCCGA
GGCCGCCTCGGCCTCTGAGCTATTCCAGAAGTAGTGAGGAGGCTTTTTTGGAGGCCTAGGCTTTTGCAAA
GATCGATCAAGAGACAGGATGAGGATCGTTTCGCATGATTGAACAAGATGGATTGCACGCAGGTTCTCCG
GCCGCTTGGGTGGAGAGGCTATTCGGCTATGACTGGGCACAACAGACAATCGGCTGCTCTGATGCCGCCG
TGTTCCGGCTGTCAGCGCAGGGGCGCCCGGTTCTTTTTGTCAAGACCGACCTGTCCGGTGCCCTGAATGA
ACTGCAAGACGAGGCAGCGCGGCTATCGTGGCTGGCCACGACGGGCGTTCCTTGCGCAGCTGTGCTCGAC
GTTGTCACTGAAGCGGGAAGGGACTGGCTGCTATTGGGCGAAGTGCCGGGGCAGGATCTCCTGTCATCTC
ACCTTGCTCCTGCCGAGAAAGTATCCATCATGGCTGATGCAATGCGGCGGCTGCATACGCTTGATCCGGC
TACCTGCCCATTCGACCACCAAGCGAAACATCGCATCGAGCGAGCACGTACTCGGATGGAAGCCGGTCTT
GTCGATCAGGATGATCTGGACGAAGAGCATCAGGGGCTCGCGCCAGCCGAACTGTTCGCCAGGCTCAAGG
CGAGCATGCCCGACGGCGAGGATCTCGTCGTGACCCATGGCGATGCCTGCTTGCCGAATATCATGGTGGA
AAATGGCCGCTTTTCTGGATTCATCGACTGTGGCCGGCTGGGTGTGGCGGACCGCTATCAGGACATAGCG
TTGGCTACCCGTGATATTGCTGAAGAGCTTGGCGGCGAATGGGCTGACCGCTTCCTCGTGCTTTACGGTA
TCGCCGCTCCCGATTCGCAGCGCATCGCCTTCTATCGCCTTCTTGACGAGTTCTTCTGAGCGGGACTCTG
GGGTTCGAAATGACCGACCAAGCGACGCCCAACCTGCCATCACGAGATTTCGATTCCACCGCCGCCTTCT
ATGAAAGGTTGGGCTTCGGAATCGTTTTCCGGGACGCCGGCTGGATGATCCTCCAGCGCGGGGATCTCAT
GCTGGAGTTCTTCGCCCACCCTAGGGGGAGGCTAACTGAAACACGGAAGGAGACAATACCGGAAGGAACC
CGCGCTATGACGGCAATAAAAAGACAGAATAAAACGCACGGTGTTGGGTCGTTTGTTCATAAACGCGGGG
TTCGGTCCCAGGGCTGGCACTCTGTCGATACCCCACCGAGACCCCATTGGGGCCAATACGCCCGCGTTTC
TTCCTTTTCCCCACCCCACCCCCCAAGTTCGGGTGAAGGCCCAGGGCTCGCAGCCAACGTCGGGGCGGCA
GGCCCTGCCATAGCCTCAGGTTACTCATATATACTTTAGATTGATTTAAAACTTCATTTTTAATTTAAAA
GGATCTAGGTGAAGATCCTTTTTGATAATCTCATGACCAAAATCCCTTAACGTGAGTTTTCGTTCCACTG
AGCGTCAGACCCCGTAGAAAAGATCAAAGGATCTTCTTGAGATCCTTTTTTTCTGCGCGTAATCTGCTGC
TTGCAAACAAAAAAACCACCGCTACCAGCGGTGGTTTGTTTGCCGGATCAAGAGCTACCAACTCTTTTTC
CGAAGGTAACTGGCTTCAGCAGAGCGCAGATACCAAATACTGTCCTTCTAGTGTAGCCGTAGTTAGGCCA
CCACTTCAAGAACTCTGTAGCACCGCCTACATACCTCGCTCTGCTAATCCTGTTACCAGTGGCTGCTGCC
AGTGGCGATAAGTCGTGTCTTACCGGGTTGGACTCAAGACGATAGTTACCGGATAAGGCGCAGCGGTCGG
GCTGAACGGGGGGTTCGTGCACACAGCCCAGCTTGGAGCGAACGACCTACACCGAACTGAGATACCTACA
GCGTGAGCTATGAGAAAGCGCCACGCTTCCCGAAGGGAGAAAGGCGGACAGGTATCCGGTAAGCGGCAGG
GTCGGAACAGGAGAGCGCACGAGGGAGCTTCCAGGGGGAAACGCCTGGTATCTTTATAGTCCTGTCGGGT
TTCGCCACCTCTGACTTGAGCGTCGATTTTTGTGATGCTCGTCAGGGGGGCGGAGCCTATGGAAAAACGC
CAGCAACGCGGCCTTTTTACGGTTCCTGGCCTTTTGCTGGCCTTTTGCTCACATGTTCTTTCCTGCGTTA
TCCCCTGATTCTGTGGATAACCGTATTACCGCCATGCAT
Features (pLannotate 1.2.2; 16 found; start..end, strand, type, name):
     61..364     +  enhancer       CMV enhancer: human cytomegalovirus immediate early enhancer
    365..568     +  promoter       CMV promoter: human cytomegalovirus (CMV) immediate early promoter
    613..1329    +  CDS            EGFP: EGFP is a basic (constitutively fluorescent) green fluorescent protein published in 1996, derived from Aequorea victoria. It is reported to be a rapidly-maturing weak dimer with moderate acid sensitivity.
   1335..1352    +  misc_feature   MCS (fragment): multiple cloning site
   1354..3108    +  CDS            SEPTIN9: SEPT9_HUMAN - Also known as KIAA0991, MSF, SEPT9. Experimental evidence at protein level: Swiss-Prot protein existence level 1. Filament-forming cytoskeletal GTPase (By similarity). May play a role in cytokinesis (Potential). May play a role in the internalization of 2 intracellular microbial pathogens, Listeria monocytogenes and Shigella flexneri. From Homo sapiens (Human).
   3151..3203    +  misc_feature   MCS: multiple cloning site
   3220..3304    +  CDS            large T antigen (fragment): large T antigen from SV40 (simian virus 40)
   3327..3448    +  polyA_signal   SV40 poly(A) signal: SV40 polyadenylation signal
   3482..3910    -  rep_origin     f1 ori (sequence partly withheld): f1 bacteriophage origin of replication; arrow indicates direction of (+) strand synthesis
   3937..4041    +  promoter       AmpR promoter: bla
   4043..4400    +  promoter       SV40 promoter: SV40 enhancer and early promoter
   4435..5229    +  CDS            NeoR/KanR: aminoglycoside phosphotransferase from Tn5; aph(3')-II (or nptII); confers resistance to neomycin, kanamycin, and G418 (Geneticin®)
   5250..5402    +  CDS            ble (fragment): BLE_KLEPN - Experimental evidence at protein level: Swiss-Prot protein existence level 1. Binding protein with a strong affinity to the bleomycin family of antibiotics. Binds to CL990; an antimitotic-antibiotic compound. From Klebsiella pneumoniae.
   5461..5508    +  polyA_signal   HSV TK poly(A) signal: herpes simplex virus thymidine kinase polyadenylation signal (Cole and Stacy, 1985)
   5599..5615    -  polyA_signal   bGH poly(A) signal (fragment): bovine growth hormone polyadenylation signal
   5837..6425    +  rep_origin     ori: high-copy-number ColE1/pMB1/pBR322/pUC origin of replication
