[The description below was written by a language model from this plasmid's Addgene catalogue record and pLannotate feature annotations shown in this document.]
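Description:
pEGFP-C2_SEPT9 i1 is a mammalian expression plasmid built on the Clontech pEGFP-C2 backbone that produces human septin 9 isoform 1 fused at its N terminus to EGFP. The human cytomegalovirus immediate early enhancer and promoter drive a single open reading frame in which EGFP comes first, followed by a short remnant of the multiple cloning site acting as a linker, and then the SEPTIN9 coding sequence of roughly 1.8 kb, which was inserted between the XhoI and HindIII sites. The remaining polylinker and the SV40 polyadenylation signal lie downstream and terminate the transcript. Septin 9 is a filament-forming cytoskeletal GTPase with a proposed role in cytokinesis, so the green fluorescent fusion allows the isoform's localization and assembly to be followed in cells.

The plasmid is propagated in E. coli at high copy from a ColE1/pUC-type origin and also carries an f1 phage origin for single-stranded DNA production. A single Tn5 aminoglycoside phosphotransferase gene (NeoR/KanR) serves for selection in both hosts: a bacterial bla-type promoter placed just upstream of the SV40 enhancer/early promoter gives kanamycin resistance in bacteria, while the SV40 promoter and HSV TK polyadenylation signal give G418 resistance in mammalian cells, permitting stable line generation as well as transient transfection. The small large T antigen, ble and bGH poly(A) fragments in the annotation appear to be backbone remnants or partial matches rather than functional parts. Both sequence records are 6,539 nt and show the same features with a shifted start coordinate, in close agreement with the listed total size. The associated work concerns septin 9 isoform expression and localization in breast cancer progression.
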