Addgene plasmid #71609: pEGFP-C2_SEPT9 i1
Purpose: mammalian expression of human SEPT9 i1 with a GFP fusion.
Depositing lab: Cristina Montagna & Elias Spiliotis. Depositing organization: Albert Einstein College of Medicine. Publication: Septin 9 isoform expression, localization and epigenetic changes during human and mouse breast cancer progression. Connolly D, Yang Z, Castaldi M, Simmons N, Oktay MH, Coniglio S, Fazzari MJ, Verdier-Pinard P, Montagna C. Breast Cancer Res. 2011 Aug 10;13(4):R76. doi: 10.1186/bcr2924. PubMed 21831286.
Backbone
  Vector backbone: pEGFP-C2
  Backbone manufacturer: Clontech
  Backbone size w/o insert (bp): 4700
  Total vector size (bp): 6544
  Vector type: Mammalian Expression
  Selectable markers: Neomycin (select with G418)
Growth in bacteria
  Bacterial resistance: Kanamycin, 50 μg/mL
  Growth temperature: 37°C
  Growth strain: DH5alpha
  Copy number: High Copy
Gene/Insert
  Gene/Insert name: Septin 9
  Species: H. sapiens (human)
  Insert size (bp): 1800
  Entrez Gene: SEPTIN9 (a.k.a. AF17q25, MSF, MSF1, NAPB, PNUTL4, SEPT9, SINT1, SeptD1)
  Promoter: CMV
  Tag / fusion protein: GFP (N terminal on backbone)
  Cloning method: Restriction Enzyme; 5′ cloning site XhoI (unknown if destroyed); 3′ cloning site HindIII (unknown if destroyed)
  Sequencing primers: 5′ EGFP-C; 3′ SV40pA-R
Terms and licenses: Academic/Nonprofit Terms; Industry Terms: Not Available to Industry
How to cite: pEGFP-C2_SEPT9 i1 was a gift from Cristina Montagna & Elias Spiliotis (Addgene plasmid # 71609 ; http://n2t.net/addgene:71609 ; RRID:Addgene_71609)
