>Addgene plasmid #71609 | pEGFP-C2_SEPT9 i1 | addgene partial sequence | sequence record 132177 | EGFP-C 5'-CATGGTCCTGCTGGAGTTCGTG-3'
AGTCCGGCCGGACTCAGATCTCGAGGAAGAAGTCTTACTCAGGAGGCACGCGGACCTCCAGTGGCCGGCT
CCGGAGGCTTGGTGACTCCAGTGGCCCAGCCTTAAAAAGATCTTTTGAGGTCGAGGAGGTCGAGACACCC
AACTCCACCCCACCCCGGAGGGTCCAGACTCCCCTACTCCGAGCCACTGTGGCCAGCTCCACCCAGAAAT
TCCAGGACCTGGGCGTGAAGAACTCAGAACCCTCGGCCCGCCATGTGGACTCCCTAAGCCAACGCTCCCC
CAAGGCGTCCCTGCGGAGGGTGGAGCTCTCGGGCCCCAAGGCGGCCGAGCCGGTGTCCCGGCGCACTGAG
CTGTCCATTGACATCTCGTCCAAGCAGGTGGAGAACGCCGGGGCCATCGGCCCGTCCCGGTTCGGGCTCA
AGAGGGCCGAGGTGTTGGGCCACAAGACGCCAGAACCGGCCCCTCGGAGGACGGAGATCACCATCGTCAA
ACCCCAGGAGTCAGCCCACCGGAGGATGGAGCCCCCTGCCTCCAAGGTCCCCGAGGTGCCCACTGCCCCT
GCCACCGACGCAGCCCCCAAGAGGGTGGAGATCCAGATGCCCAAGCCTGCTGAGGCGCCCACCGCCCCCA
GCCCAGCCCAGACCTTGGAGAATTCAGAGCCTGCCCCTGTGTCTCAGCTGCAGAGCAGGCTGGAGCCCAA
GCCCCAGCCCCCTGTGGCTGAGGCTACACCCCGGAGCCAGGAGGCCACTGAGGCGGCTCCCAGCTGCGTT
GGCGACATGGCCGACACCCCCAGAGATGCCGG
