>Addgene plasmid #71609 | pEGFP-C2_SEPT9 i1 | addgene partial sequence | sequence record 132179 | SV40pA-R 5'-GAAATTTGTGATGCTATTGC-3'
GTTAACAACAACAATTGCATTCATTTTATGTTTCAGGTTCAGGGGGAGGTGTGGGAGGTTTTTTAAAGCA
AGTAAAACCTCTACAAATGTGGTATGGCTGATTATGATCAGTTATCTAGATCCGGTGGATCCCGGGCCCG
CGGTACCGTCGACTGCAGAATTCGAAGCTTGAGCTCGAGCGGCCGCCAGTGTGATGGATATCTGCAGAAT
TCGCCCTTCTACATCTCTGGGGCTTCTGGCTCCTTCTCCTCCACGCCGTTGGCCATGGCGCTGCTGCCCT
CGTTGAGGCGCTTCACACGGTACGCCTCGAAGTGGATGCTGCTGGTGATGTCCTTGATGTTCTGCATGTG
CGTCCTGATGAGAAGGTCCCGCAGGTAGGCAAACTCACAGTGTGTGGTGTTTTCAACTTCGATGGTACCC
CACTTGGTCTTCCTCCCAAGGATCCTCTTGCCGTTGACCTGGTACTCGTGGTCACTGCCCACCACAGCAA
ATGGGATCATCTCCCGGAACTTCTCGTTCACCAGCCGGTCCTCCGAGTCCTCATCAAATTCCTTCTGGGG
GTACACGTCGATGCCGTTGGACAGCAGGTCTGCGGTGATCCGCTGTTTGAAGTGGACCCTCTCCTCCAGG
GTGAGTGTGTCCGCCTTGGCGATGACAGGGACGATGTTGACCACCTTGCTCAGGCGTTTCATAAACTCGA
TGTCCAGGGGCCTGAGGGAGTGGCCGGTGGCGGGGATGAAGTAGAGGCAGCAGTGGACGCGGGTGTCCGG
GATGCGCTTCTTGCGGTTGATGTTGACCTCCTCCTGCAGGTATTTCTCGTACTGGTCATTGATGAACT
